Addgene plasmid #57299: Dronpa-Talin-R-15
Purpose: Localization: Focal Adhesions, Excitation: 503, Emission: 518
Depositing lab: Michael Davidson. Depositing organization: Florida State University, Tallahassee.
Backbone
  Vector backbone: Dronpa
  Backbone size w/o insert (bp): 4750
  Vector type: Mammalian Expression
  Selectable markers: Neomycin (select with G418)
Growth in bacteria
  Bacterial resistance: Kanamycin, 50 μg/mL
  Growth temperature: 37°C
  Growth strain: DH5alpha
  Copy number: High Copy
Gene/Insert
  Gene/Insert name: Talin R (alt name: NM_011602.5)
  Species: M. musculus (mouse)
  Mutation: Talin Rod Domain
  Promoter: CMV
  Tag / fusion protein: Dronpa
  Cloning method: Unknown
  Sequencing primers: 5′ CMV-F; 3′ SV40pA-R
Terms and licenses: Academic/Nonprofit Terms; Industry Terms
Depositor comments: . Excitation = 503; Emission = 518
How to cite: Dronpa-Talin-R-15 was a gift from Michael Davidson (Addgene plasmid # 57299 ; http://n2t.net/addgene:57299 ; RRID:Addgene_57299)
