[The description below was written by a language model from this plasmid's Addgene catalogue record.]
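Description:
Dronpa-Talin-R-15 is a mammalian expression plasmid that produces a fusion of the fluorescent protein Dronpa with the rod domain of mouse talin, intended as a live-cell marker for focal adhesions. It is built on a Dronpa backbone of about 4.75 kb (without insert), is maintained as a high-copy plasmid in E. coli under kanamycin selection, and carries a neomycin resistance marker so that transfected mammalian cells can be selected with G418. The record does not list the origins of replication or give a feature map, so the detailed backbone layout is not documented here.

Expression of the fusion is driven by the CMV promoter, a strong constitutive promoter in most mammalian cell lines, and the listed 3′ sequencing primer implies an SV40 polyadenylation signal downstream of the coding region. The insert is restricted to the talin rod domain rather than the full-length protein. This is the portion of talin generally known to carry vinculin- and actin-binding sites, linking integrin-based adhesions to the cytoskeleton. Dronpa is a green fluorescent protein, recorded here with excitation at 503 nm and emission at 518 nm, and it is generally known for reversible photoswitching between bright and dark states, which makes it useful for tracking protein dynamics and for super-resolution imaging.

The construct name suggests Dronpa sits at the N-terminus of the fusion and that "15" refers to a linker length, but the record does not explicitly state the tag orientation, linker or cloning method. Its typical use is transfection into cultured cells to visualise focal adhesion structures by fluorescence microscopy.
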