>Addgene plasmid #57299 | Dronpa-Talin-R-15 | depositor partial sequence | sequence record 88437 | insert sequence
ACGTCAGATCCGCTAGCGCTACCGGTCGCCACCATGGTGAGTGTGATTAAACCAGACATGAAGATCAAGC
TGCGTATGGAAGGCGCTGTAAATGGACACCCGTTCGCGATTGAAGGAGTTGGCCTTGGGAAGCCTTTCGA
GGGAAAACAGAGTATGGACCTTAAAGTCAAAGAAGGCGGACCTCTGCCTTTCGCCTATGACATCTTGACA
ACTGTGTTCTGTTACGGCAACAGGGTATTCGCCAAATACCCAGAAAATATAGTAGACTATTTCAAGCAGT
CGTTTCCTGAGGGCTACTCTTGGGAACGAAGCATGAATTACGAAGACGGGGGCATTTGTAACGCGACAAA
CGACATAACCCTGGATGGTGACTGTTATATCTATGAAATTCGATTTGATGGTGTGAACTTTCCTGCCAAT
GGTCCAGTTATGCAGAAGAGGACTGTGAAATGGGAGCCATCCACTGAGAAATTGTATGTGCGTGATGGAG
TGCTGAAGGGTGATGTTAACATGGCTCTGTCGCTTGAAGGAGGTGGCCATTACCGATGTGACTTCAAAAC
TACTTATAAAGCTAAGAAGGTTGTCCAGTTGCCAGACTATCACTTTGTGGACCACCACATTGAGATTAAA
AGCCACGACAAAGATTACAGTAATGTTAATCTGCATGAGCACGCCGAAGCGCATTCTGAGCTGCCGAGGC
AGGCCAAGTCCGGACTCAGATCTCGAGCTCAAGCTAGCTTCGAATTCGCCACCATGCAGCAGTACAACCG
AGTGGGGAAAGTGGAGCACGGCTCTGTGGCTCTGCCAGCCATCATGCGCTCTGGAGCCTCTGGTCCTGAG
AATTTCCAGGTGGGGAGCATGCCACCTGCCCAGCAGCAGATCACCAGTGGCCAGATGCACCGAGGACACA
TGCCACCTCTGACTTCAGCCCAGCAGGCGCTCACTGGAACCATTAACTCCAGCATGCAGGCTGTGCAGGC
TGCCCAGGCCACTCTGGATGACTTTGAGACTCTACCCCCTCTTGGCCAGGATGCTGCCTCCAAAGCTTGG
CGTAAGAACAAGATGGATGAATCAAAGCATGAGATCCACTCCCAGGTAGATGCCATCACAGCTGGCACTG
CCTCTGTGGTAAACCTGACAGCAGGAGATCCTGCAGAGACAGACTATACAGCAGTGGGCTGTGCAGTCAC
CACCATCTCTTCCAACCTGACGGAGATGTCCCGTGGGGTGAAGCTATTGGCTGCCCTGCTGGAGGATGAA
GGCGGCAATGGCCGGCCCCTTCTGCAAGCAGCAAAGGGCCTTGCAGGGGCTGTGTCGGAACTGCTTCGCA
GTGCTCAGCCCGCCAGCGCTGAGCCTCGTCAGAACCTGCTGCAGGCAGCCGGGAACGTGGGCCAGGCCAG
TGGGGAGCTGTTGCAGCAAATTGGGGAAAGTGACACTGACCCCCACTTCCAGGATGTTCTAATGCAGCTA
GCAAACGCAGTGGCAAGTGCTGCAGCCGCCCTGGTCCTCAAGGCCAAGAGTGTGGCCCAGCGCACAGAGG
ATTCCGGGCTTCAGACCCAAGTGATTGCTGCAGCTACGCAATGTGCTCTGTCCACTTCCCAGCTGGTGGC
CTGTACCAAGGTGGTAGCACCTACAATCAGCTCACCTGTGTGCCAAGAACAGCTAGTCGAGGCTGGGCGA
CTGGTGGCCAAAGCTGTGGAGGGCTGTGTGTCTGCCTCGCAAGCAGCTACAGAAGATGGACAGCTGCTTC
GAGGGGTAGGAGCAGCAGCCACGGCTGTCACCCAGGCCCTCAATGAGCTGCTGCAGCACGTGAAGGCCCA
CGCCACCGGAGCTGGGCCTGCCGGTCGGTATGACCAAGCCACTGATACCATCCTCACCGTCACTGAAAAC
ATCTTCAGCTCCATGGGTGATGCTGGGGAGATGGTGCGCCAGGCCCGCATCCTGGCCCAAGCCACCTCAG
ACCTGGTCAATGCTATCAAGGCCGATGCTGAGGGGGAGAGTGATCTGGAGAACTCTAGAAAGCTCCTGAG
TGCTGCCAAGATCCTCGCTGATGCCACCGCCAAGATGGTGGAGGCGGCCAAGGGAGCAGCCGCCCACCCT
GACAGTGAGGAACAGCAGCAGCGACTGCGTGAAGCAGCTGAGGGGCTTCGCATGGCCACCAATGCAGCTG
CGCAGAACGCCATCAAGAAGAAGTTGGTGCAGCGCCTGGAGCATGCAGCCAAGCAAGCTGCAGCCTCTGC
AACACAGACCATTGCTGCAGCCCAACATGCAGCCTCTGCCCCCAAGGCCTCTGCGGGCCCCCAGCCCCTA
CTGGTGCAGAGCTGTAAGGCCGTGGCAGAGCAGATTCCGTTGCTGGTGCAGGGTGTCCGAGGAAGTCAAG
CTCAGCCTGACAGCCCTAGTGCTCAGCTCGCCCTCATTGCTGCCAGCCAGAGCTTCCTGCAGCCAGGTGG
GAAGATGGTGGCAGCGGCAAAAGCCTCAGTGCCAACAATTCAGGACCAGGCTTCAGCGATGCAGCTGAGT
CAGTGCGCAAAGAACCTAGGCACTGCCCTGGCCGAGCTGCGCACTGCTGCTCAGAAGGCTCAGGAGGCAT
GTGGACCTTTGGAGATGGATTCTGCACTGAGTGTTGTACAAAATCTAGAGAAAGACCTACAGGAAATAAA
AGCAGCAGCTCGAGATGGCAAGCTTAAGCCCTTACCTGGGGAAACAATGGAGAAGTGTACCCAAGATCTT
GGCAACAGCACCAAAGCGGTGAGCTCTGCCATCGCCAAGCTGCTGGGGGAGATTGCCCAGGGCAATGAGA
ACTATGCAGGTATTGCAGCTCGGGATGTAGCTGGTGGACTAAGGTCACTAGCCCAGGCTGCGCGGGGTGT
GGCTGCGCTGACATCAGATCCTGCAGTGCAGGCCATTGTGCTTGACACAGCCAGCGACGTTCTGGACAAG
GCCAGCAGCCTCATTGAAGAGGCAAAAAAAGCATCTGGACACCCAGGGGACCCAGAAAGCCAGCAAAGGC
TTGCTCAGGTAGCTAAAGCAGTGACCCAAGCCCTGAACCGCTGTGTCAGCTGCCTGCCTGGCCAAAGAGA
CGTGGATAATGCCCTACGAGCCGTTGGAGATGCCAGCAAGCGACTCCTGAGTGACTTGCTTCCTCCAAGC
ACGGGGACATTTCAAGAAGCACAGAGCCGATTGAATGAAGCTGCAGCTGGGTTAAATCAGGCCGCCACAG
AACTGGTGCAAGCCTCCCGAGGAACTCCTCAGGACCTGGCTCGGGCCTCCGGCCGATTTGGACAGGACTT
CAGCACCTTCCTGGAAGCTGGTGTGGAGATGGCCGGACAGGCCCCGAGCCAGGAGGACCGAGCCCAGGTG
GTGTCCAACCTGAAGGGCATATCCATGTCTTCAAGCAAACTTCTCCTTGCCGCTAAGGCCTTGTCCACAG
ACCCTGCTTCTCCCAACCTCAAGAGTCAGCTGGCTGCGGCTGCCCGGGCAGTGACGGACAGCATCAACCA
GCTCATCACCATGTGCACCCAGCAGGCACCTGGCCAGAAGGAGTGTGACAATGCACTTCGGCAGCTAGAG
ACAGTCCGAGAACTCCTGGAGAATCCAGTCCAGCCCATCAACGACATGTCCTACTTCGGTTGCTTGGACA
GTGTCATGGAGAACTCCAAGGTCCTAGGTGAGGCCATGACTGGCATCTCCCAAAATGCCAAGAATGGAAA
TCTGCCGGAGTTTGGAGATGCCATTGCCACAGCCTCCAAGGCTCTCTGTGGCTTCACGGAGGCAGCCGCA
CAGGCAGCATATCTAGTTGGTGTCTCTGACCCCAACAGCCAAGCTGGACAGCAAGGACTGGTGGAACCCA
CACAGTTTGCCCGTGCAAACCAGGCAATTCAGATGGCCTGTCAGAGTCTGGGGGAGCCTGGCTGTACCCA
GGCCCAGGTGTTATCTGCAGCCACTATTGTAGCCAAACACACATCTGCATTGTGTAACAGCTGTCGCCTG
GCTTCCGCTAGGACTGCCAATCCCACTGCCAAGCGCCAGTTTGTACAGTCAGCCAAGGAGGTGGCCAACA
GTACAGCCAATCTTGTCAAGACCATCAAGGCACTAGATGGGGACTTCACAGAAGAGAACCGTGCCCAGTG
CCGAGCAGCCACAGCCCCTCTGCTGGAAGCTGTGGATAACCTGAGTGCCTTTGCCTCCAACCCTGAGTTC
TCCAGCGTCCCTGCCCAGATCAGCCCTGAGGGCAGAGCAGCCATGGAGCCCATTGTAATCTCTGCTAAGA
CAATGTTGGAGAGTGCTGGAGGGCTCATCCAGACAGCTCGGGCGTTAGCAGTCAATCCCCGAGACCCCCC
ACGTTGGTCTGTGCTAGCTGGCCACTCTCGGACTGTCTCAGATTCCATCAAGAAACTTATTACAAGCATG
AGGGACAAAGCCCCAGGGCAGCTGGAGTGTGAGACAGCCATTGCGGCTCTGAACAGCTGCTTGCGGGACC
TAGATCAGGCTTCGCTTGCCGCTGTCAGCCAGCAGCTTGCTCCCCGTGAAGGAATCTCTCAAGAGGCTTT
GCACACCCAGATGCTCACTGCAGTGCAAGAAATTTCTCATCTCATTGAGCCGCTGGCCAGCGCTGCTCGG
GCTGAAGCCTCCCAGCTGGGACACAAGGTGTCCCAAATGGCCCAGTACTTTGAACCACTCACCCTGGCTG
CAGTGGGTGCTGCGTCTAAGACCCTGAGCCACCCGCAGCAGATGGCACTTCTGGACCAGACTAAAACGTT
GGCAGAGTCTGCCTTGCAGTTGCTATATACTGCCAAGGAGGCTGGTGGTAACCCCAAGCAAGCAGCACAC
ACCCAGGAAGCCCTGGAGGAGGCTGTGCAGATGATGACAGAGGCCGTAGAAGACCTGACGACGACCCTCA
ACGAAGCAGCCAGTGCTGCAGGAGTCGTTGGCGGCATGGTGGACTCTATCACTCAGGCCATCAACCAGCT
AGATGAAGGACCTATGGGTGACCCAGAAGGCTCATTCGTAGATTACCAGACAACCATGGTGAGGACAGCC
AAGGCCATTGCTGTCACTGTTCAGGAGATGGTAACCAAGTCAAACACCAGCCCTGAAGAGCTAGGCCCTC
TTGCCAACCAGCTGACCAGTGACTATGGCCGACTGGCCTCACAAGCCAAGCCTGCAGCTGTGGCTGCTGA
AAATGAAGAGATAGGCGCTCACATCAAACACCGAGTACAGGAGCTGGGCCATGGCTGCTCTGCTCTGGTC
ACCAAGGCAGGTGCCTTGCAGTGTAGCCCCAGTGATGTCTACACCAAGAAGGAGCTCATAGAGTGTGCCC
GCAGAGTGTCAGAGAAGGTCTCCCATGTTCTGGCTGCACTCCAGGCTGGGAATCGTGGTACCCAGGCCTG
CATTACAGCAGCCAGTGCTGTGTCTGGTATCATTGCTGACCTCGACACCACCATCATGTTCGCTACTGCT
GGCACACTTAACCGTGAGGGTGCTGAAACTTTTGCTGACCACCGGGAGGGTATCTTAAAGACAGCAAAGG
TTCTTGTGGAGGACACCAAGGTCCTAGTGCAGAATGCAGCTGGGAGCCAGGAGAAGTTGGCACAAGCCGC
CCAGTCCTCCGTGGCCACCATTACCCGCCTCGCTGATGTGGTCAAGCTCGGTGCAGCCAGCCTAGGAGCC
GAAGACCCTGAAACTCAGGTGGTGCTGATCAATGCAGTAAAGGACGTAGCCAAGGCCCTGGGTGACCTCA
TCAGCGCTACGAAGGCTGCAGCGGGCAAAGTTGGGGATGACCCTGCAGTGTGGCAGCTCAAGAACTCTGC
CAAGGTGATGGTGACCAATGTGACATCATTGCTCAAGACAGTGAAGGCTGTGGAAGATGAGGCCACCAAA
GGCACACGGGCCCTAGAGAAGACCTCTACCCCTGAAGACTTCATCCGAATGACCAAGGGTATTACTATGG
CAACAGCCAAAGCCGTTGCTGCTGGCAATTCCTGTCGACAGGAAGATGTCATTGCCACAGCCAATCTGAG
CCGACGGGCTATTGCGGACATGCTTCGGGCTTGCAAGGAAGCAGCTTTCCACCCAGAAGTGGCGCCTGAT
GTACGGCTCCGAGCCCTGCACTATGGCCGGGAGTGTGCCAATGGTTACCTGGAACTGCTGGACCACGTGC
TGCTGACCCTTCAGAAGCCAAACCCAGACCTGAAGCAGCAGCTAACTGGACACTCAAAGCGGGTTGCTGG
CTCTGTGACTGAGCTCATCCAGGCTGCTGAAGCCATGAAAGGAACAGAGTGGGTGGACCCAGAGGACCCT
ACTGTCATTGCTGAGAATGAGCTCTTGGGAGCCGCAGCCGCCATCGAGGCTGCAGCCAAGAAGCTGGAGC
AGCTGAAGCCCAGGGCCAAACCCAAGGAGGCGGATGAGTCCTTGAACTTTGAGGAACAAATCCTAGAAGC
TGCCAAGTCCATCGCTGCAGCCACCAGTGCACTGGTAAAGGCTGCGTCAGCAGCCCAGAGGGAGCTGGTG
GCTCAAGGAAAGGTGGGCGCCATTCCAGCCAATGCACTGGATGATGGGCAGTGGTCGCAGGGCCTCATTT
CCGCTGCCCGTATGGTGGCTGCGGCCACCAACAATCTGTGTGAAGCAGCTAACGCAGCTGTCCAGGGCCA
TGCTAGCCAGGAGAAACTCATTTCCTCAGCCAAGCAAGTAGCTGCCTCCACAGCTCAGCTCCTGGTAGCT
TGCAAGGTCAAAGCAGATCAGGACTCTGAGGCAATGAAACGGCTCCAGGCTGCTGGCAATGCAGTGAAGA
GGGCCTCAGATAACCTGGTAAAGGCGGCCCAGAAAGCTGCAGCCTTCGAAGACCAGGAGAATGAGACGGT
GGTGGTGAAGGAGAAAATGGTTGGGGGCATTGCCCAGATTATCGCAGCACAGGAAGAGATGCTTCGGAAG
GAACGAGAGCTGGAAGAGGCTCGGAAAAAGCTCGCCCAGATCCGGCAGCAGCAGTACAAGTTCTTGCCTT
CAGAGCTTCGAGACGAGCACTAAAAAAGCCCTGTGTATTTAATGCAGACCCAGCCCAGAGACTGTGCCTG
CCACTACCAAAGCCTTCTGGGCTGCTCAGGACCCAAGCTGCCCAACCCCAGCACTCCCCCAAAGTGCCTG
CCAAACCCTGGGCCTGGCCCTGC
