>Addgene plasmid #57299 | Dronpa-Talin-R-15 | addgene partial sequence | sequence record 136791 | Dronpa-F 5'-ATCACTTTGTGGACCACCAC-3'
ATCTGCATGAGCACGCCGAAGCGCATTCTGAGCTGCCGAGGCAGGCCAAGTCCGGACTCAGATCTCGAGC
TCAAGCTAGCTTCGAATTCGCCACCATGCAGCAGTACAACCGAGTGGGGAAAGTGGAGCACGGCTCTGTG
GCTCTGCCAGCCATCATGCGCTCTGGAGCCTCTGGTCCTGAGAATTTCCAGGTGGGGAGCATGCCACCTG
CCCAGCAGCAGATCACCAGTGGCCAGATGCACCGAGGACACATGCCACCTCTGACTTCAGCCCAGCAGGC
GCTCACTGGAACCATTAACTCCAGCATGCAGGCTGTGCAGGCTGCCCAGGCCACTCTGGATGACTTTGAG
ACTCTACCCCCTCTTGGCCAGGATGCTGCCTCCAAAGCTTGGCGTAAGAACAAGATGGATGAATCAAAGC
ATGAGATCCACTCCCAGGTAGATGCCATCACAGCTGGCACTGCCTCTGTGGTAAACCTGACAGCAGGAGA
TCCTGCAGAGACAGACTATACAGCAGTGGGCTGTGCAGTCACCACCATCTCTTCCAACCTGACGGAGATG
TCCCGTGGGGTGAAGCTATTGGCTGCCCTGCTGGAGGATGAAGGCGGCAATGGCCGGCCCCTTCTGCAAG
CAGCAAAGGGCCTTGCAGGGGCTGTGTCGGAACTGCTTCGCAGTGCTCAGCC
